>Addgene plasmid #236875 | NanoBRET Assay Vector, NanoLuc-NRAS WT | addgene full sequence | sequence record 472488 | Addgene NGS Result
AAGACGCGTGACGTCGGCAGTGAAAAAAATGCTTTATTTGTGAAATTTGTGATGCTATTGCTTTATTTGT
AACCATTATAAGCTGCAATAAACAAGTTAACAACAACAATTGCATTCATTTTATGTTTCAGGTTCAGGGG
GAGGTGTGGGAGGTTTTTTAAAGCAAGTAAAACCTCTACAAATGTGGTATGGCTGATTATGATCCGCGGC
CGCAATACGTCGACGTTATCAGCTGACTTCGTACGAGAGCCTAGGTGTTTCTAGAGGATCCCCGGGTACC
GAGCCCGAATTCGTTTAAACTTACATCACCACACATGGCAATCCCATACAACCCTGAGTCCCATCATCAC
TGCTGTTGAGTTTTTTCATTCGGTACTGGCGTATTTCTCTTACCAGTGTGTAAAAAGCATCTTCAACACC
CTGTCTGGTCTTGGCTGAGGTTTCAATGAATGGAATCCCGTAACTCTTGGCCAGTTCGTGGGCTTGTTTT
GTATCAACTGTCCTTGTTGGCAAATCACACTTGTTTCCCACTAGCACCATAGGTACATCATCCGAGTCTT
TTACTCGCTTAATCTGCTCCCTGTAGAGGTTAATATCCGCAAATGACTTGCTATTATTGATGGCAAATAC
ACAGAGGAAGCCTTCGCCTGTCCTCATGTATTGGTCTCTCATGGCACTGTACTCTTCTTGTCCAGCTGTA
TCCAGTATGTCCAACAAACAGGTTTCACCATCTATAACCACTTGTTTTCTGTAAGAATCCTCTATGGTGG
GATCATATTCATCTACAAAGTGGTTCTGGATTAGCTGGATTGTCAGTGCGCTTTTCCCAACACCACCTGC
TCCAACCACCACCAGTTTGTACTCAGTCATGGCGATCGCGCCGCTCGAGCCCGCCAGAATGCGTTCGCAC
AGCCGCCAGCCGGTCACTCCGTTGATGGTTACTCGGAACAGCAGGGAGCCGTCGGGGTTGATCAGGCGCT
CGTCGATAATTTTGTTGCCGTTCCACAGGGTCCCTGTTACAGTGATCTTTTTGCCGTCGAACACGGCGAT
GCCTTCATACGGCCGTCCGAAATAGTCGATCATGTTCGGCGTAACCCCGTCGATTACCAGTGTGCCATAG
TGCAGGATCACCTTAAAGTGATGATCATCCACAGGGTACACCACCTTAAAAATTTTTTCGATCTGGCCCA
TTTGGTCGCCGCTCAGACCTTCATACGGGATGATGACATGGATGTCGATCTTCAGCCCATTTTCACCGCT
CAGGACAATCCTTTGGATCGGAGTTACGGACACCCCGAGATTCTGAAACAAACTGGACACACCTCCCTGT
TCAAGGACTTGGTCCAGGTTGTAGCCGGCTGTCTGTCGCCAGTCCCCAACGAAATCTTCGAGTGTGAAGA
CCATGGTGAGCGCTAGCTGCAAAAAGAACAAGTAGCTTGTATTCTATAGTGTCACCTAAATGGGCGATCT
GACGGTTCACTAAACCAGCTCTGCTTATATAGGCCTCCCTGGCGCGCCACTAGTTATTAATAGTAATCAA
TTACGGGGTCATTAGTTCATAGCCCATATATGGAGTTCCGCGTTACATAACTTACGGTAAATGGCCCGCC
TGGCTGACCGCCCAACGACCCCCGCCCATTGACGTCAATAATGACGTATGTTCCCATAGTAACGCCAATA
GGGACTTTCCATTGACGTCAATGGGTGGAGTATTTACGGTAAACTGCCCACTTGGCAGTACATCAAGTGT
ATCATATGCCAAGTCCGCCCCCTATTGACGTCAATGACGGTAAATGGCCCGCCTGGCATTATGCCCAGTA
CATGACCTTACGGGACTTTCCTACTTGGCAGTACATCTACGTATTAGTCATCGCTATTACCATGGTGATG
CGGTTTTGGCAGTACACCAATGGGCGTGGATAGCGGTTTGACTCACGGGGATTTCCAAGTCTCCACCCCA
TTGACGTCAATGGGAGTTTGTTTTGGCACCAAAATCAACGGGACTTTCCAAAATGTCGTAATAACCCCGC
CCCGTTGACGCAAATGGGCGGTAGGCGTGTACGGTGGGAGGTCAAATCGAATTCTAATACTGTTGACAAT
TAATCATCGGCATAGTATATCGGCATAGTATAATACGACAAGGTGAGGAACTAAACCCAGGAGGCAGATC
ATGGAGAAAAAAATCACTGGATATACCACCGTTGATATATCCCAATGGCATCGTAAAGAACATTTTGAGG
CATTTCAGTCAGTTGCTCAATGTACCTATAACCAGACCGTTCAGCTGGATATTACGGCCTTTTTAAAGAC
CGTAAAGAAAAATAAGCACAAGTTTTATCCGGCCTTTATTCACATTCTTGCCCGCCTGATGAATGCTCAT
CCGGAATTCCGTATGGCAATGAAAGACGGTGAGCTGGTGATATGGGATAGTGTTCACCCTTGTTACACCG
TTTTCCATGAGCAAACTGAAACGTTTTCATCGCTCTGGAGTGAATACCACGACGATTTCCGGCAGTTTCT
ACACATATATTCGCAAGATGTGGCGTGTTACGGTGAAAACCTGGCCTATTTCCCTAAAGGGTTTATTGAG
AATATGTTTTTCGTCTCAGCCAATCCCTGGGTGAGTTTCACCAGTTTTGATTTAAACGTGGCCAATATGG
ACAACTTCTTCGCCCCCGTTTTCACTATGGGCAAATATTATACGCAAGGCGACAAGGTGCTGATGCCGCT
GGCGATTCAGGTTCATCATGCCGTCTGTGATGGCTTCCATGTCGGCAGAATGCTTAATGAATTACAACAG
TACTGCGATGAGTGGCAGGGCGGGGCGTAAGCGGGACTCTGGGGTTCGAAATGACCGACCAAGCGACGCC
CAACCGGTATCAGCTCACTCAAAGGCGGTAATACGGTTATCCACAGAATCAGGGGATAACGCAGGAAAGA
ACATGTGAGCAAAAGGCCAGCAAAAGGCCAGGAACCGTAAAAAGGCCGCGTTGCTGGCGTTTTTCCATAG
GCTCCGCCCCCCTGACGAGCATCACAAAAATCGACGCTCAAGTCAGAGGTGGCGAAACCCGACAGGACTA
TAAAGATACCAGGCGTTTCCCCCTGGAAGCTCCCTCGTGCGCTCTCCTGTTCCGACCCTGCCGCTTACCG
GATACCTGTCCGCCTTTCTCCCTTCGGGAAGCGTGGCGCTTTCTCATAGCTCACGCTGTAGGTATCTCAG
TTCGGTGTAGGTCGTTCGCTCCAAGCTGGGCTGTGTGCACGAACCCCCCGTTCAGCCCGACCGCTGCGCC
TTATCCGGTAACTATCGTCTTGAGTCCAACCCGGTAAGACACGACTTATCGCCACTGGCAGCAGCCACTG
GTAACAGGATTAGCAGAGCGAGGTATGTAGGCGGTGCTACAGAGTTCTTGAAGTGGTGGCCTAACTACGG
CTACACTAGAAGGACAGTATTTGGTATCTGCGCTCTGCTGAAGCCAGTTACCTTCGGAAAAAGAGTTGGT
AGCTCTTGATCCGGCAAACAAACCACCGCTGGTAGCGGTGGTTTTTTTGTTTGCAAGCAGCAGATTACGC
GCAGAAAAAAAGGATTTCAAGAAGATCCTTTGATCTTTTCTACGGGGTCTGACGCTCAGTGGAACGAAAA
CTCACGTTAAGGGATTTTGGTCATGAGATTATCAAAAAGGATCTTCACCTAGATCCTTTTATAGTCCGGA
ATCGTCACACAAAAAACCAACACACAGATGTAATGAAAATAAAGATATTTTATTGCGGCCATCGTGATGG
CTAGAGTTCAGAAGAACTCGTCAAGAAGGCGATAGAAGGCGATGCGCTGCGAATCGGGAGCGGCGATACC
GTAAAGCACGAGGAAGCGGTCAGCCCATTCGCCGCCAAGCTCTTCAGCAATATCACGGGTAGCCAACGCT
ATGTCCTGATAGCGGTCCGCCACACCCAGCCGGCCACAGTCGATGAATCCAGAAAAGCGGCCATTTTCCA
CCATGATATTCGGCAAGCAGGCATCGCCGTGGGTCACGACGAGATCCTCGCCGTCGGGCATGCGCGCCTT
GAGCCTGGCGAACAGTTCGGCTGGCGCGAGCCCCTGATGCTCTTCGTCCAGATCATCCTGATCGACAAGA
CCGGCTTCCATCCGAGTACGTGCTCGCTCGATGCGATGTTTCGCTTGGTGGTCGAATGGGCAGGTAGCCG
GATCAAGCGTATGCAGCCGCCGCATTGCATCAGCCATGATGGATACTTTCTCGGCAGGAGCAAGGTGAGA
TGACAGGAGATCCTGCCCCGGCACTTCGCCCAATAGCAGCCAGTCCCTTCCCGCTTCAGTGACAACGTCG
AGCACAGCTGCGCAAGGAACGCCCGTCGTGGCCAGCCACGATAGCCGCGCTGCCTCGTCCTGCAGTTCAT
TCAGGGCACCGGACAGGTCGGTCTTGACAAAAAGAACCGGGCGCCCCTGCGCTGACAGCCGGAACACGGC
GGCATCAGAGCAGCCGATTGTCTGTTGTGCCCAGTCATAGCCGAATAGCCTCTCCACCCAAGCGGCCGGA
GAACCTGCGTGCAATCCATCTTGTTCAATCATGGTGGCATCGATTCCCGGTCAACATCCAGTACACCTCC
GGCACACCGGCTTCCCCAAGGGCGCCACGCTCTCCCACCACAACATCCTCAACAACGGCTACTGGGTGGG
CCGCACGGTCGGCTACACGGAGCAGGACCGGGTGTGTCTGCCGGTGCCCTTCTACCACTGCTTCGGCATG
GTCATGGGCAACTTGGGCGCCACCTCCCACGCCGCCTGCATCGTCATCCCGGCCCCGTCCTTCGAGCCGG
CGGCGACGCTGGAGGCGGTGCAGCGGGAGAGGTGCACGTCCCTGTACGGCGTCCCCACGAAGCCGAATTC
CACCACACTGGACTAGATGCATGCTCGACAGTGTGATGGATATCTGCAGAATTCGGCTTTCACGACACCT
GAAATGGAAGAAAAAAACTTTGAACCACTGTCTGAGGCTTGAGAATGAACCAAGATCCAAACTCAAAAAG
GGCAAATTCCAAGGAGAATTACATCAAGTGCCAAGCTGGCCTAACTTCAGTCTCCACCCACTCAGTGTGG
GGAAACTCCATCGCATAAAACCCCTCCCCCCAACCTAAAGACGACGTACTCCAAAAGCTCGAGAACTAAT
CGAGGTGCCTGGACGGCGCCCGGTACTCCGTGGAGTCACATGAAGCGACGGCTGAGGACGGAAAGGCCCT
TTTCCTTTGTGTGGGTGACTCACCCGCCCGCTCTCCCGAGCGCCGCGTCCTCCATTTTGAGCTGCCTGCA
GCAGGGCCGGGAAGCGGCCATCTTTCCGCTCACGCAACTGGTGCCGACCGGGCCAGCCTTGCCGCCCAGG
GCGGGGCGATACACGGCGGCGCGAGGCCAGGCACCAGAGCAGGCCGGCCAGCTTGAGACTACCCCCGTCC
GATTCTCGGTGGCCGCGCTCGCAGGCCCCGCCTCGCCGAACATGTGCGCTGGGACGCACGGGCCCCGTCG
CCGCCCGCGGCCCCAAAAACCGAAATACCAGTGTGCAGATCTTGGCCCGCATTTACAAGACTATCTTGCC
AGAAAAAAAGCGTCGCAGCAGGTCATCAAAAATTTTAAATGGCTAGAGACTTATCGAAAGCAGCGAGACA
GGCGCGAAGGTGCCACCAGATTCGCACGCGGCGGCCCCAGCGCCCAGGCCAGGCCTCAACTCAAGCACGA
GGCGAAGGGGCTCCTTAAGCGCAAGGCCTCGAACTCTCCCACCCACTTCCAACCCGAAGCTCGGGATCAA
GAATCACGTACTGCAGCCAGGTGGAAGTAATTCAAGGCACGCAAGGGCCATAACCCGTAAAGAGGCCAGG
CCCGCGGGAACCACACACGGCACTTACCTGTGTTCTGGCGGCAAACCCGTTGCGAAAAAGAACGTTCACG
GCGACTACTGCACTTATATACGGTTCTCCCCCACCCTCGGGAAAAAGGCGGAGCCAGTACACGACATCAC
TTTCCCAGTTTACCCCGCGCCACCTTCTCTAGGCACCGGTTCAATTGCCGACCCCTCCCCCCAACTTCTC
GGGGACTGTGGGCGATGTGCGCTCTGCCCACTGACGGGCACCGGAGCC
Features (pLannotate 1.2.2; 17 found; start..end, strand, type, name):
     17..98      -  polyA_signal   SV40 poly(A) signal: SV40 polyadenylation signal
    121..204     -  CDS            large T antigen (fragment): large T antigen from SV40 (simian virus 40)
    260..292     -  misc_feature   MCS (fragment): pUC18/19 multiple cloning site
    304..870     -  CDS            NRAS: RASN_HUMAN - Also known as HRAS1. Experimental evidence at protein level: Swiss-Prot protein existence level 1. Ras proteins bind GDP/GTP and possess intrinsic GTPase activity. From Homo sapiens (Human).
    892..1404    -  CDS            Nluc: NanoLuc® luciferase human codon-optimized
   1443..1461    -  promoter       SP6 promoter: promoter for bacteriophage SP6 RNA polymerase
   1487..1509    -  promoter       minimal CMV promoter (fragment): human cytomegalovirus (CMV) immediate early promoter
   1519..1884    +  enhancer       CMV enhancer: human cytomegalovirus immediate early enhancer
   1886..2073    +  promoter       CMV promoter (fragment): human cytomegalovirus (CMV) immediate early promoter
   2092..2139    +  promoter       EM7 promoter: synthetic bacterial promoter&nbsp
   2171..2827    +  CDS            cat: CAT_ECOLX - Experimental evidence at protein level: Swiss-Prot protein existence level 1. This enzyme is an effector of chloramphenicol resistance in bacteria. From Escherichia coli. This protein is used as a marker in many commonly used cloning vectors, such as pACYC184.
   3002..3590    -  rep_origin     ori: high-copy-number ColE1/pMB1/pBR322/pUC origin of replication
   3716..3764    -  polyA_signal   poly(A) signal: synthetic polyadenylation signal
   3791..4582    -  CDS            neo: KKA2_KLEPN - Also known as kan, nptII. Experimental evidence at protein level: Swiss-Prot protein existence level 1. Resistance to kanamycin, neomycin, paromomycin, ribostamycin, butirosin and gentamicin B. From Klebsiella pneumoniae.
   4969..5172    -  intron         EF-1α intron A: truncated intron upstream of the start codon of human EF-1α
   5798..5907    -  intron         EF-1α intron A (fragment): intron upstream of the start codon of human EF-1α
   5908..6119    -  promoter       EF-1α core promoter: core promoter for human elongation factor EF-1α
