[The description below was written by a language model from this plasmid's Addgene catalogue record and pLannotate feature annotations shown in this document.]
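Description:
NanoBRET Assay Vector, NanoLuc-NRAS WT is a 6.1 kb mammalian expression plasmid that produces wild-type human NRAS fused at its N-terminus to NanoLuc luciferase. It is propagated in E. coli from a high-copy ColE1/pUC-type origin and selected with chloramphenicol, conferred by a cat gene preceded by the synthetic bacterial EM7 promoter. For selection in mammalian cells it carries a neomycin phosphotransferase gene (G418 resistance), annotated downstream of an EF-1α core promoter with EF-1α intron A sequences and terminated by a synthetic poly(A) signal.

In the payload cassette, the human codon-optimized Nluc coding sequence lies directly upstream of the NRAS coding sequence on the same strand, followed by a short multiple cloning site remnant and an SV40 poly(A) signal (with an adjacent small fragment of SV40 large T antigen sequence). The catalogue gives CMV as the promoter. The annotation shows a CMV enhancer flanked by a minimal CMV promoter fragment facing the NanoLuc-NRAS cassette and a larger CMV promoter fragment facing the opposite direction, an arrangement that looks like a shared-enhancer, bidirectional layout. An SP6 promoter sits just upstream of Nluc and could support in vitro transcription. The catalogue entry names two parent backbones and lists a C-terminal HaloTag, but no HaloTag coding sequence appears in the feature table, so the sequenced construct appears to encode only the NanoLuc fusion.

NRAS is a small GTPase that cycles between GDP- and GTP-bound states. With NanoLuc as the luminescent energy donor, this fusion is intended for NanoBRET bioluminescence resonance energy transfer assays in mammalian cells. The record does not specify the acceptor partner or the particular assay.
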