Addgene plasmid #236875: NanoBRET Assay Vector, NanoLuc-NRAS WT
Purpose: Express NanoLuc(R)-NRAS WT in Mammalian Cells under a CMV promoter
Depositing lab: Promega Corporation.
Backbone
  Vector backbone: pFN224C NanoLuc(R) CMV-Neo BiBRET-Balanced Vector and pFC221K HaloTag(R) CMV-Blast BiBRET Vector
  Vector type: Mammalian Expression
  Selectable markers: Neomycin (select with G418)
Growth in bacteria
  Bacterial resistance: Chloramphenicol, 25 μg/mL
  Growth temperature: 37°C
  Growth strain: DH5alpha
  Copy number: High Copy
Gene/Insert
  Gene/Insert name: NRAS
  Species: H. sapiens (human)
  Mutation: None
  Entrez Gene: NRAS (a.k.a. ALPS4, CMNS, KRAS, N-ras, NCMS, NRAS1, NS6)
  Promoter: CMV
  Tag / fusion protein: NanoLuc (R) (N terminal on backbone); HaloTag (R) (C terminal on backbone)
  Cloning method: Other
Terms and licenses: Academic/Nonprofit Terms; Industry Terms
How to cite: NanoBRET Assay Vector, NanoLuc-NRAS WT was a gift from Promega Corporation (Addgene plasmid # 236875 ; http://n2t.net/addgene:236875 ; RRID:Addgene_236875)
